Addgene plasmid #106704: gh20
Purpose: expression of gRNA targeting GALNT20
Depositing lab: Eric-Paul Bennett. Depositing organization: University of Copenhagen. Publication: A validated gRNA library for CRISPR/Cas9 targeting of the human glycosyltransferase genome. Narimatsu Y, Joshi HJ, Zhang Y, Gomes C, Chen YH, Lorenzetti F, Furukawa S, Schjoldager K, Hansen L, Clausen H, Bennett EP, Wandall HH. Glycobiology. 2018 Jan 5. pii: 4791732. doi: 10.1093/glycob/cwx101. PubMed 29315387.
Backbone
  Vector backbone: EPB104
  Backbone manufacturer: Eric-Paul Bennett (Addgene plasmid # 68369)
  Backbone size w/o insert (bp): 2376
  Vector type: Mammalian Expression
Growth in bacteria
  Bacterial resistance: Ampicillin, 100 μg/mL
  Growth temperature: 37°C
  Growth strain: DH5alpha
  Copy number: High Copy
Gene/Insert
  Gene/Insert name: GALNT20
  gRNA/shRNA sequence: ATACTCTGTTCACCTCACAG
  Species: H. sapiens (human)
  Cloning method: Restriction Enzyme; 5′ cloning site unknown (unknown if destroyed); 3′ cloning site unknown (unknown if destroyed)
  Sequencing primers: 5′ T7NP
Terms and licenses: Academic/Nonprofit Terms; Industry Terms: Not Available to Industry
How to cite: gh20 was a gift from Eric-Paul Bennett (Addgene plasmid # 106704 ; http://n2t.net/addgene:106704 ; RRID:Addgene_106704)
