[The description below was written by a language model from this plasmid's Addgene catalogue record and pLannotate feature annotations shown in this document.]
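Description:
gh20 is a small mammalian guide RNA expression plasmid built on the EPB104 backbone and carrying a single CRISPR guide directed against human GALNT20. It belongs to a validated gRNA collection designed for Cas9 targeting of the human glycosyltransferase genes. The sequenced record is about 2.7 kb. It is maintained in E. coli through a high-copy ColE1/pUC-type origin and selected with ampicillin via the β-lactamase gene and its own promoter.

The functional cassette is simple. A human U6 promoter, which is transcribed by RNA polymerase III, sits directly upstream of a short unannotated gap that corresponds to the position of the 20-nucleotide target-specific spacer. This is followed by the Streptococcus pyogenes Cas9 guide RNA scaffold. Transcription in mammalian cells therefore yields a complete single guide RNA that can direct SpCas9 to the GALNT20 locus. No Cas9 coding sequence, mammalian selection marker or reporter is annotated, so the nuclease must be supplied separately, for example from a co-transfected plasmid or a Cas9-expressing cell line.

The remaining annotations are a T7 promoter just upstream of the U6 region, short fragments of lacZα, lacI and an M13 origin, and a brief match to the RSF origin. These appear to be remnants of the parental cloning vector rather than working parts of the design. The insert was introduced by restriction cloning, but the sites used are not recorded. The plasmid is intended for transient delivery to human cells to disrupt or edit GALNT20 in studies of glycosylation.
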