Features (pLannotate 1.2.2; 10 found; start..end, strand, type, name):
      1..241     +  promoter       U6 promoter: RNA polymerase III promoter for human U6 snRNA
    271..346     +  misc_RNA       gRNA scaffold: guide RNA scaffold for the Streptococcus pyogenes CRISPR/Cas9 system
    393..440     -  CDS            lacI (fragment): lac repressor; lacI; The lac repressor binds to the lac operator to inhibit transcription in E. coli. This inhibition can be relieved by adding lactose or isopropyl-β-D-thiogalactopyranoside (IPTG).
    477..517     -  rep_origin     RSF ori (fragment): Plasmids containing the RSF 1030 origin of replication can be propagated in E. coli cells that contain additional plasmids with compatible origins.
    595..1183    -  rep_origin     ori: high-copy-number ColE1/pMB1/pBR322/pUC origin of replication
   1354..2214    -  CDS            AmpR: β-lactamase; bla; confers resistance to ampicillin, carbenicillin, and related antibiotics
   2215..2319    -  promoter       AmpR promoter: bla
   2345..2476    -  rep_origin     M13 ori (fragment): M13 bacteriophage origin of replication; arrow indicates direction of (+) strand synthesis
   2497..2653    -  CDS            lacZα (fragment): LacZα fragment of β-galactosidase; lacZ fragment
   2662..2680    +  promoter       T7 promoter: promoter for bacteriophage T7 RNA polymerase
>Addgene plasmid #106704 | gh20 | addgene full sequence | sequence record 242932 | Addgene NGS Result
GAGGGCCTATTTCCCATGATTCCTTCATATTTGCATATACGATACAAGGCTGTTAGAGAGATAATTGGAA
TTAATTTGACTGTAAACACAAAGATATTAGTACAAAATACGTGACGTAGAAAGTAATAATTTCTTGGGTA
GTTTGCAGTTTTAAAATTATGTTTTAAAATGGACTATCATATGCTTACCGTAACTTGAAAGTATTTCGAT
TTCTTGGCTTTATATATCTTGTGGAAAGGACGAAACACCGATACTCTGTTCACCTCACAGGTTTTAGAGC
TAGAAATAGCAAGTTAAAATAAGGCTAGTCCGTTATCAACTTGAAAAAGTGGCACCGAGTCGGTGCTTTT
TTTGGTACCTGGAGCACAAGACTGGCCTCATGGGCCTTCCGCTCACTGCCCGCTTTCCAGTCGGGAAACC
TGTCGTGCCAGCTGCATTAACATGGTCATAGCTGTTTCCTTGCGTATTGGGCGCTCTCCGCTTCCTCGCT
CACTGACTCGCTGCGCTCGGTCGTTCGGGTAAAGCCTGGGGTGCCTAATGAGCAAAAGGCCAGCAAAAGG
CCAGGAACCGTAAAAAGGCCGCGTTGCTGGCGTTTTTCCATAGGCTCCGCCCCCCTGACGAGCATCACAA
AAATCGACGCTCAAGTCAGAGGTGGCGAAACCCGACAGGACTATAAAGATACCAGGCGTTTCCCCCTGGA
AGCTCCCTCGTGCGCTCTCCTGTTCCGACCCTGCCGCTTACCGGATACCTGTCCGCCTTTCTCCCTTCGG
GAAGCGTGGCGCTTTCTCATAGCTCACGCTGTAGGTATCTCAGTTCGGTGTAGGTCGTTCGCTCCAAGCT
GGGCTGTGTGCACGAACCCCCCGTTCAGCCCGACCGCTGCGCCTTATCCGGTAACTATCGTCTTGAGTCC
AACCCGGTAAGACACGACTTATCGCCACTGGCAGCAGCCACTGGTAACAGGATTAGCAGAGCGAGGTATG
TAGGCGGTGCTACAGAGTTCTTGAAGTGGTGGCCTAACTACGGCTACACTAGAAGAACAGTATTTGGTAT
CTGCGCTCTGCTGAAGCCAGTTACCTTCGGAAAAAGAGTTGGTAGCTCTTGATCCGGCAAACAAACCACC
GCTGGTAGCGGTGGTTTTTTTGTTTGCAAGCAGCAGATTACGCGCAGAAAAAAAGGATCTCAAGAAGATC
CTTTGATCTTTTCTACGGGGTCTGACGCTCAGTGGAACGAAAACTCACGTTAAGGGATTTTGGTCATGAG
ATTATCAAAAAGGATCTTCACCTAGATCCTTTTAAATTAAAAATGAAGTTTTAAATCAATCTAAAGTATA
TATGAGTAAACTTGGTCTGACAGTTACCAATGCTTAATCAGTGAGGCACCTATCTCAGCGATCTGTCTAT
TTCGTTCATCCATAGTTGCCTGACTCCCCGTCGTGTAGATAACTACGATACGGGAGGGCTTACCATCTGG
CCCCAGTGCTGCAATGATACCGCGAGAACCACGCTCACCGGCTCCAGATTTATCAGCAATAAACCAGCCA
GCCGGAAGGGCCGAGCGCAGAAGTGGTCCTGCAACTTTATCCGCCTCCATCCAGTCTATTAATTGTTGCC
GGGAAGCTAGAGTAAGTAGTTCGCCAGTTAATAGTTTGCGCAACGTTGTTGCCATTGCTACAGGCATCGT
GGTGTCACGCTCGTCGTTTGGTATGGCTTCATTCAGCTCCGGTTCCCAACGATCAAGGCGAGTTACATGA
TCCCCCATGTTGTGCAAAAAAGCGGTTAGCTCCTTCGGTCCTCCGATCGTTGTCAGAAGTAAGTTGGCCG
CAGTGTTATCACTCATGGTTATGGCAGCACTGCATAATTCTCTTACTGTCATGCCATCCGTAAGATGCTT
TTCTGTGACTGGTGAGTACTCAACCAAGTCATTCTGAGAATAGTGTATGCGGCGACCGAGTTGCTCTTGC
CCGGCGTCAATACGGGATAATACCGCGCCACATAGCAGAACTTTAAAAGTGCTCATCATTGGAAAACGTT
CTTCGGGGCGAAAACTCTCAAGGATCTTACCGCTGTTGAGATCCAGTTCGATGTAACCCACTCGTGCACC
CAACTGATCTTCAGCATCTTTTACTTTCACCAGCGTTTCTGGGTGAGCAAAAACAGGAAGGCAAAATGCC
GCAAAAAAGGGAATAAGGGCGACACGGAAATGTTGAATACTCATACTCTTCCTTTTTCAATATTATTGAA
GCATTTATCAGGGTTATTGTCTCATGAGCGGATACATATTTGAATGTATTTAGAAAAATAAACAAATAGG
GGTTCCGCGCACATTTCCCCGAAAAGTGCCACCTAAATTGTAAGCGTTAATATTTTGTTAAAATTCGCGT
TAAATTTTTGTTAAATCAGCTCATTTTTTAACCAATAGGCCGAAATCGGCAAAATCCCTTATAAATCAAA
AGAATAGACCGAGATAGGGTTGAGTGGCCGCTACAGGGCGCTCCCATTCGCCATTCAGGCTGCGCAACTG
TTGGGAAGGGCGTTTCGGTGCGGGCCTCTTCGCTATTACGCCAGCTGGCGAAAGGGGGATGTGCTGCAAG
GCGATTAAGTTGGGTAACGCCAGGGTTTTCCCAGTCACGACGTTGTAAAACGACGGCCAGTGAGCGCGAC
GTAATACGACTCACTATAGGGCGAATTGGCGGAAGGCCGTCAAGGCCACGTGTCTTGTCCAGAGCTCGAT
ATCGAATTC
